>Addgene plasmid #60517 | pSBbi-GN | addgene partial sequence | sequence record 100519 | BGH-rev 5'-TAGAAGGCACAGTCGAGG-3'
GCTTGGCCTGACAGGCCTTCGAATTAGTGAGAAGGAAAGACGCAACCAGGAAGCCCACCAAGAGAAAGAG
GCATTTCCTGAAAAGATTCCCCTTTTTGGAGAGCCCTACAAGGTATTTACTGAACACTAGACATTGAAGT
CCTGATTTATCACAATGTTGAACCCTATGATGAAACAATTCAGTATAATTGAGTTCGAAACTCGAGCCAT
GGTGGCCTCAGAGGCCAGCTTGGGGTAGTTTTCACGACACCTTAAATGGAAGAAAAAAACTTTGAACCAC
TGTCTGAGGCTTGAGAATGAACCAAGATCCAAACTCAAAAAGGGCAAATTCCAAGGAGAATTACATCAAG
TGCCAAGCTGGCCTAACTTCAGTCTCCACCCACTCAGTATGGGGAAACTCCATCGCATAAAACCCCTCCC
CCCAACCTAAAGACGACGTACTCCAAAAGCTCGAGAACTAATCGAGGTGCCTGGACGGCGCCCGGTACTC
CGTGGAGTCACATGAAGCGACGGCTGAGGACGGAAAGGCCCTTTTCCTTTGTGTGGGTGACTCACCCGCC
CGCTCTCCCGAGCGCCGCGTCCTCCATTTTGAGCTCCCTGCAGCAGGGCCGGGAAGCGGCCATCTTTCCG
CTCACGCAACTGGTGCCGACCGGGCCAGCCTTGCCGCCCAGGGCGGGGCGATACACGGCGGCGCGAGGCC
AGGCACCAGAGCAGGCCGGCCAGCTTGAGACTACCCCCGTCCGATTCTCGGTGGCCGCGCTCGCAGGCCC
CGCCTCGCCGAACATGTGCGCTGGGACGCACGGGCCCCGTCGCCGCCCGCGGCCCCAAAAACCGAAATAC
CAGTGTGCAGATCTTGGCCCGCATTTACAAGACTATCTTGCCAGAAAAAAAGCGTCGCAGCAGGTCATCA
AAAATTTTAAATGGCT
