>Addgene plasmid #60517 | pSBbi-GN | addgene partial sequence | sequence record 100520 | EGFP-C 5'-CATGGTCCTGCTGGAGTTCGTG-3'
GAGCTGTACAAGGGCAGTGGAGCTACTAACTTCAGCCTGCTGAAGCAGGCTGGTGACGTCGAGGAGAATC
CTGGCCCCATGATTGAACAAGATGGATTGCACGCAGGTTCTCCGGCCGCTTGGGTGGAGAGGCTATTCGG
CTATGACTGGGCACAACAGACAATCGGCTGCTCTGATGCCGCCGTGTTCCGGCTGTCAGCGCAGGGGCGC
CCGGTTCTTTTTGTCAAGACCGACCTGTCCGGTGCCCTGAATGAACTGCAGGACGAGGCAGCGCGGCTAT
CGTGGCTGGCCACGACGGGCGTTCCTTGCGCAGCTGTGCTCGACGTTGTCACTGAAGCGGGAAGGGACTG
GCTGCTATTGGGCGAAGTGCCGGGGCAGGATCTCCTGTCATCTCACCTTGCTCCTGCCGAGAAAGTATCC
ATCATGGCTGATGCAATGCGGCGGCTGCATACGCTTGATCCGGCTACCTGCCCATTCGACCACCAAGCGA
AACATCGCATCGAGCGAGCACGTACTCGGATGGAAGCCGGTCTTGTCGATCAGGATGATCTGGACGAAGA
GCATCAGGGGCTCGCGCCAGCCGAACTGTTCGCCAGGCTCAAGGCGCGCATGCCCGACGGCGAGGATCTC
GTCGTGACCCATGGCGATGCCTGCTTGCCGAATATCATGGTGGAAAATGGCCGCTTTTCTGGATTCATCG
ACTGTGGCCGGCTGGGTGTGGCGGACCGCTATCAGGACATAGCGTTGGCTACCCGTGATATTGCTGAAGA
GCTTGGCGGCGAATGGGCTGACCGCTTCCTCGTGCTTTACGGTATCGCCGCTCCCGATTCGCAGCGCATC
GCCTTCTATCGCCTTCTTGACGAGTTCTTCTGATTCGAAGGCCTGTCGTGAATTCACTCCTCAGGTGCAG
GCTGCCTATC
