[The description below was written by a language model from this plasmid's Addgene catalogue record.]
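Description:
pSBbi-GN is an empty-backbone Sleeping Beauty (SB) transposon vector for mammalian expression, built on a pUC19 backbone. It is maintained in E. coli as a high-copy plasmid under ampicillin selection. In mammalian cells, stable integrants are selected with G418 through a neomycin resistance gene carried within the transposon.

The payload is organised around a constitutive bidirectional promoter arrangement, recorded as EF1a/RPBSA, which drives two divergent transcription units. On one side is an SfiI cloning site, currently occupied by filler DNA, which the user replaces by restriction cloning with a gene of interest. On the other side are GFP and the neomycin resistance gene, so cells carrying the cassette can be both tracked by fluorescence and enriched by drug selection. The record does not state which promoter serves which side, how GFP and the resistance gene are linked, or which polyadenylation signals are used, and no feature table is provided to confirm the positions of individual elements.

As an SB transposon, the expression cassette is expected to be flanked by the transposon's inverted repeats. When SB transposase is supplied in trans, typically from a separate helper plasmid, the cassette is excised and integrated into the host genome by a cut-and-paste mechanism. The construct belongs to an optimised series of Sleeping Beauty vectors intended for the rapid generation of stable transgenic cell lines. In these lines the gene of interest is expressed constitutively, and the fluorescent and selectable markers report on and enforce its integration.
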