Addgene plasmid #60517: pSBbi-GN
Purpose: (Empty Backbone) SB-transposon with constitutive bi-directional promoter, one side: SfiI cloning site for GOI (contains filler DNA), other side: GFP and neomycin resistance gene
Depositing lab: Eric Kowarz. Depositing organization: Goethe-Universitaet Frankfurt am Main. Publication: Optimized Sleeping Beauty transposons rapidly generate stable transgenic cell lines. Kowarz E, Loescher D, Marschalek R. Biotechnol J. 2015 Feb 4. doi: 10.1002/biot.201400821. PubMed 25650551.
Backbone
  Vector backbone: pUC19
  Backbone size (bp): 2021
  Vector type: Mammalian Expression ; Transposon
  Promoter: EF1a/RPBSA
  Selectable markers: Neomycin (select with G418)
Growth in bacteria
  Bacterial resistance: Ampicillin, 100 μg/mL
  Growth temperature: 37°C
  Growth strain: Top10
  Copy number: High Copy
Gene/Insert
  Cloning method: Restriction Enzyme
  Sequencing primers: 5′ GCCTCAGACAGTGGTTCAAAG; 3′ AGGCACAGTCGAGGCTGAT
Terms and licenses: Academic/Nonprofit Terms; Industry Terms: Not Available to Industry
How to cite: pSBbi-GN was a gift from Eric Kowarz (Addgene plasmid # 60517 ; http://n2t.net/addgene:60517 ; RRID:Addgene_60517)
