LOCUS       Exported 6835 bp ds-DNA circular SYN 15-DEC-2022
DEFINITION  SB-transposon with constitutive bi-directional promoter, one side:
            SfiI cloning site for GOI (contains filler DNA), other side: GFP and
            neomycin resistance gene.
ACCESSION   .
VERSION     .
KEYWORDS    pSBbi-GN
SOURCE      synthetic DNA construct
  ORGANISM  synthetic DNA construct
REFERENCE   1 (bases 1 to 6835)
  AUTHORS   Kowarz E, Loescher D, Marschalek R
  TITLE     Optimized Sleeping Beauty transposons rapidly generate stable
            transgenic cell lines.
  JOURNAL   Biotechnol J. 2015 Feb 4. doi: 10.1002/biot.201400821.
  PUBMED    25650551
REFERENCE   2 (bases 1 to 6835)
  AUTHORS   .
  TITLE     Direct Submission
  JOURNAL   Exported Dec 15, 2022 from SnapGene Server 1.1.58
            http://www.snapgene.com
FEATURES             Location/Qualifiers
     source          1..6835
                     /organism="synthetic DNA construct"
                     /mol_type="other DNA"
     polyA_signal    324..548
                     /label=bGH poly(A) signal
                     /note="bovine growth hormone polyadenylation signal"
     primer_bind     537..554
                     /label=BGH-rev
                     /note="Bovine growth hormone terminator, reverse primer.
                     Also called BGH reverse"
     regulatory      794..803
                     /regulatory_class="other"
                     /note="vertebrate consensus sequence for strong initiation
                     of translation (Kozak, 1987)"
     promoter        complement(829..2010)
                     /label=EF-1-alpha promoter
                     /note="strong constitutive promoter for human elongation
                     factor EF-1-alpha"
     primer_bind     complement(861..881)
                     /label=EF1a-F
                     /note="Human elongation factor-1a promoter, forward primer"
     CDS             2643..3359
                     /codon_start=1
                     /product="enhanced GFP"
                     /label=EGFP
                     /translation="MLSKGEELFTGVVPILVELDGDVNGHKFSVSGEGEGDATYGKLTL
                     KFICTTGKLPVPWPTLVTTLTYGVQCFSRYPDHMKQHDFFKSAMPEGYVQERTIFFKDD
                     GNYKTRAEVKFEGDTLVNRIELKGIDFKEDGNILGHKLEYNYNSHNVYIMADKQKNGIK
                     VNFKIRHNIEDGSVQLADHYQQNTPIGDGPVLLPDNHYLSTQSALSKDPNEKRDHMVLL
                     EFVTAAGITLGMDELYK"
     CDS             2643..3359
                     /codon_start=1
                     /product="the original enhanced GFP (Yang et al., 1996)"
                     /label=EGFP
                     /note="mammalian codon-optimized"
                     /translation="MLSKGEELFTGVVPILVELDGDVNGHKFSVSGEGEGDATYGKLTL
                     KFICTTGKLPVPWPTLVTTLTYGVQCFSRYPDHMKQHDFFKSAMPEGYVQERTIFFKDD
                     GNYKTRAEVKFEGDTLVNRIELKGIDFKEDGNILGHKLEYNYNSHNVYIMADKQKNGIK
                     VNFKIRHNIEDGSVQLADHYQQNTPIGDGPVLLPDNHYLSTQSALSKDPNEKRDHMVLL
                     EFVTAAGITLGMDELYK"
     primer_bind     complement(2688..2709)
                     /label=EGFP-N
                     /note="EGFP, reverse primer"
     primer_bind     complement(2949..2968)
                     /label=EXFP-R
                     /note="For distinguishing EGFP variants, reverse primer"
     primer_bind     3296..3317
                     /label=EGFP-C
                     /note="EGFP, forward primer"
     CDS             3369..3425
                     /codon_start=1
                     /product="2A peptide from porcine teschovirus-1
                     polyprotein"
                     /label=P2A
                     /note="Eukaryotic ribosomes fail to insert a peptide bond
                     between the Gly and Pro residues, yielding separate
                     polypeptides."
                     /translation="ATNFSLLKQAGDVEENPGP"
     CDS             3426..4220
                     /codon_start=1
                     /gene="aph(3')-II (or nptII)"
                     /product="aminoglycoside phosphotransferase from Tn5"
                     /label=NeoR/KanR
                     /note="confers resistance to neomycin, kanamycin, and G418
                     (Geneticin(R))"
                     /translation="MIEQDGLHAGSPAAWVERLFGYDWAQQTIGCSDAAVFRLSAQGRP
                     VLFVKTDLSGALNELQDEAARLSWLATTGVPCAAVLDVVTEAGRDWLLLGEVPGQDLLS
                     SHLAPAEKVSIMADAMRRLHTLDPATCPFDHQAKHRIERARTRMEAGLVDQDDLDEEHQ
                     GLAPAELFARLKARMPDGEDLVVTHGDACLPNIMVENGRFSGFIDCGRLGVADRYQDIA
                     LATRDIAEELGGEWADRFLVLYGIAAPDSQRIAFYRLLDEFF"
     primer_bind     complement(3480..3499)
                     /label=Neo-R
                     /note="Neomycin resistance gene, reverse primer"
     primer_bind     4090..4109
                     /label=Neo-F
                     /note="Neomycin resistance gene, forward primer"
     primer_bind     complement(4320..4339)
                     /label=Bglob-pA-R
                     /note="Rabbit beta-globin polyA region, reverse primer"
     polyA_signal    4385..4440
                     /label=-beta-globin poly(A) signal
                     /note="rabbit beta-globin polyadenylation signal (Gil and
                     Proudfoot, 1987)"
     primer_bind     complement(4439..4458)
                     /label=rbglobpA-R
                     /note="Rabbit beta-globin polyA, reverse primer. Also
                     called rb-glob-pA-term-R"
     primer_bind     complement(4832..4849)
                     /label=L4440
                     /note="L4440 vector, forward primer"
     rep_origin      complement(5003..5591)
                     /direction=LEFT
                     /label=ori
                     /note="high-copy-number ColE1/pMB1/pBR322/pUC origin of
                     replication"
     primer_bind     complement(5083..5102)
                     /label=pBR322ori-F
                     /note="pBR322 origin, forward primer"
     CDS             complement(5762..6622)
                     /codon_start=1
                     /gene="bla"
                     /product="beta-lactamase"
                     /label=AmpR
                     /note="confers resistance to ampicillin, carbenicillin, and
                     related antibiotics"
                     /translation="MSIQHFRVALIPFFAAFCLPVFAHPETLVKVKDAEDQLGARVGYI
                     ELDLNSGKILESFRPEERFPMMSTFKVLLCGAVLSRIDAGQEQLGRRIHYSQNDLVEYS
                     PVTEKHLTDGMTVRELCSAAITMSDNTAANLLLTTIGGPKELTAFLHNMGDHVTRLDRW
                     EPELNEAIPNDERDTTMPVAMATTLRKLLTGELLTLASRQQLIDWMEADKVAGPLLRSA
                     LPAGWFIADKSGAGERGSRGIIAALGPDGKPSRIVVIYTTGSQATMDERNRQIAEIGAS
                     LIKHW"
     primer_bind     6385..6404
                     /label=Amp-R
                     /note="Ampicillin resistance gene, reverse primer"
     promoter        complement(6623..6727)
                     /gene="bla"
                     /label=AmpR promoter
ORIGIN
        1 ggatccctat acagttgaag tcggaagttt acatacactt aagttggagt cattaaaact
       61 cgtttttcaa ctactccaca aatttcttgt taacaaacaa tagttttggc aagtcagtta
      121 ggacatctac tttgtgcatg acacaagtca tttttccaac aattgtttac agacagatta
      181 tttcacttat aattcactgt atcacaattc cagtgggtca gaagtttaca tacactaagt
      241 tcgactcctc tgcagaatgc ggcgatgttt cggtaagggg tccgctatct agtaggccca
      301 gctggttctt tccgcctcag aagccataga gcccaccgca tccccagcat gcctgctatt
      361 gtcttcccaa tcctccccct tgctgtcctg ccccacccca ccccccagaa tagaatgaca
      421 cctactcaga caatgcgatg caatttcctc attttattag gaaaggacag tgggagtggc
      481 accttccagg gtcaaggaag gcacggggga ggggcaaaca acagatggct ggcaactaga
      541 aggcacagtc gaggctgatc agcgagctct agagaattga tccccaagct tggcctgaca
      601 ggccttcgaa ttagtgagaa ggaaagacgc aaccaggaag cccaccaaga gaaagaggca
      661 tttcctgaaa agattcccct ttttggagag ccctacaagg tatttactga acactagaca
      721 ttgaagtcct gatttatcac aatgttgaac cctatgatga aacaattcag tataattgag
      781 ttcgaaactc gagccatggt ggcctcagag gccagcttgg ggtagttttc acgacacctt
      841 aaatggaaga aaaaaacttt gaaccactgt ctgaggcttg agaatgaacc aagatccaaa
      901 ctcaaaaagg gcaaattcca aggagaatta catcaagtgc caagctggcc taacttcagt
      961 ctccacccac tcagtatggg gaaactccat cgcataaaac ccctcccccc aacctaaaga
     1021 cgacgtactc caaaagctcg agaactaatc gaggtgcctg gacggcgccc ggtactccgt
     1081 ggagtcacat gaagcgacgg ctgaggacgg aaaggccctt ttcctttgtg tgggtgactc
     1141 acccgcccgc tctcccgagc gccgcgtcct ccattttgag ctccctgcag cagggccggg
     1201 aagcggccat ctttccgctc acgcaactgg tgccgaccgg gccagccttg ccgcccaggg
     1261 cggggcgata cacggcggcg cgaggccagg caccagagca ggccggccag cttgagacta
     1321 cccccgtccg attctcggtg gccgcgctcg caggccccgc ctcgccgaac atgtgcgctg
     1381 ggacgcacgg gccccgtcgc cgcccgcggc cccaaaaacc gaaataccag tgtgcagatc
     1441 ttggcccgca tttacaagac tatcttgcca gaaaaaaagc gtcgcagcag gtcatcaaaa
     1501 attttaaatg gctagagact tatcgaaagc agcgagacag gcgcgaaggt gccaccagat
     1561 tcgcacgcgg cggccccagc gcccaagcca ggcctcaact caagcacgag gcgaaggggc
     1621 tccttaagcg caaggcctcg aactctccca cccacttcca acccgaagct cgggatcaag
     1681 aatcacgtac tgcagccagg ggcgtggaag taattcaagg cacgcaaggg ccataacccg
     1741 taaagaggcc aggcccgcgg gaaccacaca cggcacttac ctgtgttctg gcggcaaacc
     1801 cgttgcgaaa aagaacgttc acggcgacta ctgcacttat atacggttct cccccaccct
     1861 cgggaaaaag gcggagccag tacacgacat cactttccca gtttaccccg cgccaccttc
     1921 tctaggcacc ggttcaattg ccgacccctc cccccaactt ctcggggact gtgggcgatg
     1981 tgcgctctgc ccactgacgg gcaccggagc ctctaggcga gaccctgtct cacaaaataa
     2041 agtaagcccg gactgagtgc ggaaaggcgg gcctggcggg tctggtctcc ccatgcgggc
     2101 caccagaggc cctgcagcct tcagtcgctt gaaggggtaa tggcgcttcc actcacaaac
     2161 atggcggaca gagcgtgtga acgagatgaa cagcccctca aaaatatggc cgccgaggct
     2221 ggacggccgt gccccagcag caccgcctcc gcgccccacg tgatctctcg ccgggcacag
     2281 cgctgaccgc ggaggtccaa ccggaagaat gtccggattg gacattcgga agagggcccg
     2341 ccttccctgg ggaatctctg cgcacgcgca gaacgcttcg accaatgaaa acacaggaag
     2401 ccgtccgcgc aaccgcgttg cgtcacttct gccgcccctg tttcaaggta tatagccgta
     2461 gacggaactt cgcctttctc tcggccttag cgccattttt ttgggtgagt gttttttggt
     2521 tcctgcgttg ggattccgtg tacaatccat agacatctga cctcggcact tagcatcatc
     2581 acagcaaact aactgtagcc tttctctctt tccctgtaga aacctctgca cctgaggcca
     2641 ccatgttgag caagggcgag gagctgttca ccggggtggt gcccatcctg gtcgagctgg
     2701 acggcgacgt aaacggccac aagttcagcg tgtccggcga gggcgagggc gatgccacct
     2761 acggcaagct gaccctgaag ttcatctgca ccaccggcaa gctgcccgtg ccctggccca
     2821 ccctcgtgac caccctgacc tacggcgtgc agtgcttcag ccgctacccc gaccacatga
     2881 agcagcacga cttcttcaag tccgccatgc ccgaaggcta cgtccaggag cgcaccatct
     2941 tcttcaagga cgacggcaac tacaagaccc gcgccgaggt gaagttcgag ggcgacaccc
     3001 tggtgaaccg catcgagctg aagggcatcg acttcaagga ggacggcaac atcctggggc
     3061 acaagctgga gtacaactac aacagccaca acgtctatat catggccgac aagcagaaga
     3121 acggcatcaa ggtgaacttc aagatccgcc acaacatcga ggacggcagc gtgcagctcg
     3181 ccgaccacta ccagcagaac acccccatcg gcgacggccc cgtgctgctg cccgacaacc
     3241 actacctgag cacccagtcc gccctgagca aagaccccaa cgagaagcgc gatcacatgg
     3301 tcctgctgga gttcgtgacc gccgccggga tcactctcgg catggacgag ctgtacaagg
     3361 gcagtggagc tactaacttc agcctgctga agcaggctgg tgacgtcgag gagaatcctg
     3421 gccccatgat tgaacaagat ggattgcacg caggttctcc ggccgcttgg gtggagaggc
     3481 tattcggcta tgactgggca caacagacaa tcggctgctc tgatgccgcc gtgttccggc
     3541 tgtcagcgca ggggcgcccg gttctttttg tcaagaccga cctgtccggt gccctgaatg
     3601 aactgcagga cgaggcagcg cggctatcgt ggctggccac gacgggcgtt ccttgcgcag
     3661 ctgtgctcga cgttgtcact gaagcgggaa gggactggct gctattgggc gaagtgccgg
     3721 ggcaggatct cctgtcatct caccttgctc ctgccgagaa agtatccatc atggctgatg
     3781 caatgcggcg gctgcatacg cttgatccgg ctacctgccc attcgaccac caagcgaaac
     3841 atcgcatcga gcgagcacgt actcggatgg aagccggtct tgtcgatcag gatgatctgg
     3901 acgaagagca tcaggggctc gcgccagccg aactgttcgc caggctcaag gcgcgcatgc
     3961 ccgacggcga ggatctcgtc gtgacccatg gcgatgcctg cttgccgaat atcatggtgg
     4021 aaaatggccg cttttctgga ttcatcgact gtggccggct gggtgtggcg gaccgctatc
     4081 aggacatagc gttggctacc cgtgatattg ctgaagagct tggcggcgaa tgggctgacc
     4141 gcttcctcgt gctttacggt atcgccgctc ccgattcgca gcgcatcgcc ttctatcgcc
     4201 ttcttgacga gttcttctga ttcgaaggcc tgtcgtgaat tcactcctca ggtgcaggct
     4261 gcctatcaga aggtggtggc tggtgtggcc aatgccctgg ctcacaaata ccactgagat
     4321 ctttttccct ctgccaaaaa ttatggggac atcatgaagc cccttgagca tctgacttct
     4381 ggctaataaa ggaaatttat tttcattgca atagtgtgtt ggaatttttt gtgtctctca
     4441 ctcggaagga catatgggag ggcaaatcat ttaaaacatc agaatgagta tttggtttag
     4501 agtttggcaa catatgccat atgctggctg ccatgaacta gctactcggg accccttacc
     4561 gaaacatcgc cgcattctgc agaggagtcg agtgtatgta aacttctgac ccactgggaa
     4621 tgtgatgaaa gaaataaaag ctgaaatgaa tcattctctc tactattatt ctgatatttc
     4681 acattcttaa aataaagtgg tgatcctaac tgacctaaga cagggaattt ttactaggat
     4741 taaatgtcag gaattgtgaa aaagtgagtt taaatgtatt tggctaaggt gtatgtaaac
     4801 ttccgacttc aactgtatag ggatccgctt cctcgctcac tgactcgctg cgctcggtcg
     4861 ttcggctgcg gcgagcggta tcagctcact caaaggcggt aatacggtta tccacagaat
     4921 caggggataa cgcaggaaag aacatgtgag caaaaggcca gcaaaaggcc aggaaccgta
     4981 aaaaggccgc gttgctggcg tttttccata ggctccgccc ccctgacgag catcacaaaa
     5041 atcgacgctc aagtcagagg tggcgaaacc cgacaggact ataaagatac caggcgtttc
     5101 cccctggaag ctccctcgtg cgctctcctg ttccgaccct gccgcttacc ggatacctgt
     5161 ccgcctttct cccttcggga agcgtggcgc tttctcatag ctcacgctgt aggtatctca
     5221 gttcggtgta ggtcgttcgc tccaagctgg gctgtgtgca cgaacccccc gttcagcccg
     5281 accgctgcgc cttatccggt aactatcgtc ttgagtccaa cccggtaaga cacgacttat
     5341 cgccactggc agcagccact ggtaacagga ttagcagagc gaggtatgta ggcggtgcta
     5401 cagagttctt gaagtggtgg cctaactacg gctacactag aagaacagta tttggtatct
     5461 gcgctctgct gaagccagtt accttcggaa aaagagttgg tagctcttga tccggcaaac
     5521 aaaccaccgc tggtagcggt ggtttttttg tttgcaagca gcagattacg cgcagaaaaa
     5581 aaggatctca agaagatcct ttgatctttt ctacggggtc tgacgctcag tggaacgaaa
     5641 actcacgtta agggattttg gtcatgagat tatcaaaaag gatcttcacc tagatccttt
     5701 taaattaaaa atgaagtttt aaatcaatct aaagtatata tgagtaaact tggtctgaca
     5761 gttaccaatg cttaatcagt gaggcaccta tctcagcgat ctgtctattt cgttcatcca
     5821 tagttgcctg actccccgtc gtgtagataa ctacgatacg ggagggctta ccatctggcc
     5881 ccagtgctgc aatgataccg cgagacccac gctcaccggc tccagattta tcagcaataa
     5941 accagccagc cggaagggcc gagcgcagaa gtggtcctgc aactttatcc gcctccatcc
     6001 agtctattaa ttgttgccgg gaagctagag taagtagttc gccagttaat agtttgcgca
     6061 acgttgttgc cattgctaca ggcatcgtgg tgtcacgctc gtcgtttggt atggcttcat
     6121 tcagctccgg ttcccaacga tcaaggcgag ttacatgatc ccccatgttg tgcaaaaaag
     6181 cggttagctc cttcggtcct ccgatcgttg tcagaagtaa gttggccgca gtgttatcac
     6241 tcatggttat ggcagcactg cataattctc ttactgtcat gccatccgta agatgctttt
     6301 ctgtgactgg tgagtactca accaagtcat tctgagaata gtgtatgcgg cgaccgagtt
     6361 gctcttgccc ggcgtcaata cgggataata ccgcgccaca tagcagaact ttaaaagtgc
     6421 tcatcattgg aaaacgttct tcggggcgaa aactctcaag gatcttaccg ctgttgagat
     6481 ccagttcgat gtaacccact cgtgcaccca actgatcttc agcatctttt actttcacca
     6541 gcgtttctgg gtgagcaaaa acaggaaggc aaaatgccgc aaaaaaggga ataagggcga
     6601 cacggaaatg ttgaatactc atactcttcc tttttcaata ttattgaagc atttatcagg
     6661 gttattgtct catgagcgga tacatatttg aatgtattta gaaaaataaa caaatagggg
     6721 ttccgcgcac atttccccga aaagtgccac ctgatgcggt gtgaaatacc gcacagatgc
     6781 gtaaggagaa aataccgcat caggaaattg taagcgttaa tattttgtta aaatt
//
